>Addgene plasmid #203657 | pRS305-LEU2-pHIS3-SV40NLS-PfV-GS-GFPMUT3 | addgene full sequence | sequence record 401868 | Addgene NGS Result
CGTTTCGGTGATGACGGTGAAAACCTCTGACACATGCAGCTCCCGGAGACGGTCACAGCTTGTCTGTAAG
CGGATGCCGGGAGCAGACAAGCCCGTCAGGGCGCGTCAGCGGGTGTTGGCGGGTGTCGGGGCTGGCTTAA
CTATGCGGCATCAGAGCAGATTGTACTGAGAGTGCACCATATCGACTACGTCGTTAAGGCCGTTTCTGAC
AGAGTAAAATTCTTGAGGGAACTTTCACCATTATGGGAAATGGTTCAAGAAGGTATTGACTTAAACTCCA
TCAAATGGTCAGGTCATTGAGTGTTTTTTATTTGTTGTATTTTTTTTTTTTTAGAGAAAATCCTCCAATA
TATAAATTAGGAATCATAGTTTCATGATTTTCTGTTACACCTAACTTTTTGTGTGGTGCCCTCCTCCTTG
TCAATATTAATGTTAAAGTGCAATTCTTTTTCCTTATCACGTTGAGCCATTAGTATCAATTTGCTTACCT
GTATTCCTTTACATCCTCCTTTTTCTCCTTCTTGATAAATGTATGTAGATTGCGTATATAGTTTCGTCTA
CCCTATGAACATATTCCATTTTGTAATTTCGTGTCGTTTCTATTATGAATTTCATTTATAAAGTTTATGT
ACAAATATCATAAAAAAAGAGAATCTTTTTAAGCAAGGATTTTCTTAACTTCTTCGGCGACAGCATCACC
GACTTCGGTGGTACTGTTGGAACCACCTAAATCACCAGTTCTGATACCTGCATCCAAAACCTTTTTAACT
GCATCTTCAATGGCCTTACCTTCTTCAGGCAAGTTCAATGACAATTTCAACATCATTGCAGCAGACAAGA
TAGTGGCGATAGGGTTGACCTTATTCTTTGGCAAATCTGGAGCAGAACCGTGGCATGGTTCGTACAAACC
AAATGCGGTGTTCTTGTCTGGCAAAGAGGCCAAGGACGCAGATGGCAACAAACCCAAGGAACCTGGGATA
ACGGAGGCTTCATCGGAGATGATATCACCAAACATGTTGCTGGTGATTATAATACCATTTAGGTGGGTTG
GGTTCTTAACTAGGATCATGGCGGCAGAATCAATCAATTGATGTTGAACCTTCAATGTAGGGAATTCGTT
CTTGATGGTTTCCTCCACAGTTTTTCTCCATAATCTTGAAGAGGCCAAAACATTAGCTTTATCCAAGGAC
CAAATAGGCAATGGTGGCTCATGTTGTAGGGCCATGAAAGCGGCCATTCTTGTGATTCTTTGCACTTCTG
GAACGGTGTATTGTTCACTATCCCAAGCGACACCATCACCATCGTCTTCCTTTCTCTTACCAAAGTAAAT
ACCTCCCACTAATTCTCTGACAACAACGAAGTCAGTACCTTTAGCAAATTGTGGCTTGATTGGAGATAAG
TCTAAAAGAGAGTCGGATGCAAAGTTACATGGTCTTAAGTTGGCGTACAATTGAAGTTCTTTACGGATTT
TTAGTAAACCTTGTTCAGGTCTAACACTACCGGTACCCCATTTAGGACCACCCACAGCACCTAACAAAAC
GGCATCAGCCTTCTTGGAGGCTTCCAGCGCCTCATCTGGAAGTGGAACACCTGTAGCATCGATAGCAGCA
CCACCAATTAAATGATTTTCGAAATCGAACTTGACATTGGAACGAACATCAGAAATAGCTTTAAGAACCT
TAATGGCTTCGGCTGTGATTTCTTGACCAACGTGGTCACCTGGCAAAACGACGATCTTCTTAGGGGCAGA
CATTAGAATGGTATATCCTTGAAATATATATATATATATTGCTGAAATGTAAAAGGTAAGAAAAGTTAGA
AAGTAAGACGATTGCTAACCACCTATTGGAAAAAACAATAGGTCCTTAAATAATATTGTCAACTTCAAGT
ATTGTGATGCAAGCATTTAGTCATGAACGCTTCTCTATTCTATATGAAAAGCCGGTTCCGGCGCTCTCAC
CTTTCCTTTTTCTCCCAATTTTTCAGTTGAAAAAGGTATATGCGTCAGGCGACCTCTGAAATTAACAAAA
AATTTCCAGTCATCGAATTTGATTCTGTGCGATAGCGCCCCTGTGTGTTCTCGTTATGTTGAGGAAAAAA
ATAATGGTTGCTAAGAGATTCGAACTCTTGCATCTTACGATACCTGAGTATTCCCACAGTTAACTGCGGT
CAAGATATTTCTTGAATCAGGCGCCTTAGACCGCTCGGCCAAACAACCAATTACTTGTTGAGAAATAGAG
TATAATTATCCTATAAATATAACGTTTTTGAACACACATGAACAAGGAAGTACAGGACAATTGATTTTGA
AGAGAATGTGGATTTTGATGTAATTGTTGGGATTCCATTTTTAATAAGGCAATAATATTAGGTATGTAGA
TATACTAGAAGTTCTCCTCGACCGGTCGATATGCGGTGTGAAATACCGCACAGATGCGTAAGGAGAAAAT
ACCGCATCAGGAAATTGTAAGCGTTAATATTTTGTTAAAATTCGCGTTAAATTTTTGTTAAATCAGCTCA
TTTTTTAACCAATAGGCCGAAATCGGCAAAATCCCTTATAAATCAAAAGAATAGACCGAGATAGGGT
[37 nt withheld, positions 2588-2624]
AAAGAACGTGGACTCCAACGTCAAAGG
[49 nt withheld, positions 2652-2700]
T
[91 nt withheld, positions 2702-2792]
G
[124 nt withheld, positions 2794-2917]
CCATTCGCCATTCAGGCTGCGCAACTGTTGGGAAGGGCGATCGGTGCGGGCCTCTTCGCTATTACGCCAG
CTGGCGAAAGGGGGATGTGCTGCAAGGCGATTAAGTTGGGTAACGCCAGGGTTTTCCCAGTCACGACGTT
GTAAAACGACGGCCAGTGAATTGTAATACGACTCACTATAGGGCGAATTGGAGCTCATTACTCTTGGCCT
CCTCTAGTACACTCTATATTTTTTTATGCCTCGGTAATGATTTTCGTTTTTTTTTTCCACCTAGCGGATG
ACTCTTTTTTTTTCTTAGCGATTGGCATTATCACATAATGAATTATACATTATATAAAGTAATGTGATTT
CTACGAAGAATATACTAAAAAATGAGCAGGCAAGATAAACGAAGGCAAATCTAGAATGCCAAAAAAGAAG
AGAAAGGTCCTCTCAATAAATCCAACCCTTATAAATAGGGATAAGCCATACACCAAAGAAGAATTAATGG
AAATTCTGAGATTAGCAATAATAGCTGAGCTTGATGCAATAAATCTATATGAGCAGATGGCAAGATATTC
CGAAGATGAAAACGTAAGAAAGATTCTCCTTGATGTTGCAAGGGAGGAGAAGGCTCACGTTGGAGAATTC
ATGGCACTCCTTCTAAATTTGGATCCAGAACAAGTAACTGAGCTGAAGGGTGGATTTGAGGAAGTCAAGG
AGCTAACTGGAATTGAGGCTCACATAAATGATAACAAGAAGGAGGAATCTAACGTGGAATATTTTGAGAA
GTTGAGAAGTGCTCTTTTGGATGGGGTAAATAAGGGAAGATCTTTACTAAAGCACTTGCCAGTAACGAGA
ATAGAAGGACAATCATTCAGGGTTGACATCATTAAATTTGAAGATGGTGTTAGGGTAGTAAAGCAAGAGT
ACAAGCCAATTCCATTATTGAAGAAGAAATTCTATGTGGGAATAAGAGAACTCAACGATGGGACTTACGA
TGTATCTATAGCAACTAAAGCTGGGGAACTCCTAGTTAAAGACGAAGAGTCGCTAGTAATAAGAGAAATT
CTATCCACAGAGGGAATTAAGAAAATGAAACTTTCCTCCTGGGACAATCCAGAAGAAGCACTTAATGATT
TAATGAACGCACTGCAGGAAGCCTCAAATGCGTCAGCTGGACCATTTGGGCTGATAATTAACCCAAAAAG
ATATGCAAAGTTGCTAAAAATTTACGAGAAGAGTGGAAAGATGCTAGTTGAAGTGCTAAAAGAGATATTC
AGGGGAGGAATCATTGTTACTCTAAACATTGATGAGAATAAGGTAATAATATTTGCCAATACACCAGCTG
TTCTTGACGTTGTAGTTGGCCAAGATGTGACTCTACAAGAGCTAGGACCTGAAGGAGACGACGTTGCATT
CTTGGTTAGTGAAGCTATAGGAATAAGAATAAAGAACCCAGAGGCAATAGTAGTCTTAGAGTGGTCTGGC
AGCGGTAGTGGGTCGGGATCAGGCTCCGGTCGACGGATCCCCGGGTTAATTAAGATGTCTAAAGGTGAAG
AATTATTCACTGGTGTTGTCCCAATTTTGGTTGAATTAGATGGTGATGTTAATGGTCACAAATTTTCTGT
CTCCGGTGAAGGTGAAGGTGATGCTACTTACGGTAAATTGACCTTAAAATTTATTTGTACTACTGGTAAA
TTGCCAGTTCCATGGCCAACCTTAGTCACTACTTTTTCTTATGGTGTTCAATGTTTTGCTAGATACCCAG
ATCATATGAAACAACATGACTTTTTCAAGTCTGCCATGCCAGAAGGTTATGTTCAAGAAAGAACTATTTT
TTTCAAAGATGACGGTAACTACAAGACCAGAGCTGAAGTCAAGTTTGAAGGTGATACCTTAGTTAATAGA
ATCGAATTAAAAGGTATTGATTTTAAAGAAGATGGTAACATTTTAGGTCACAAATTGGAATACAACTTTA
ACTCTCACAATGTTTACATCATGGCTGACAAACAAAAGAATGGTATCAAAGTTAACTTCAAAATTAGACA
CAACATTGAAGATGGTTCTGTTCAATTAGCTGACCATTATCAACAAAATACTCCAATTGGTGATGGTCCA
GTCTTGTTACCAGACAACCATTACTTATCCATTCAATCTGCCTTATCCAAAGATCCAAACGAAAAGAGAG
ACCACATGGTCTTGTTAGAATTTGTTACTGCTGCTGGTATTACCCATGGTATTGATGAATTGTACAAATA
AGGCGCGCCACTTCTAAATAAGCGAATTTCTTATGATTTATGATTTTTATTATTAAATAAGTTATAAAAA
AAATAAGTGTATACAAATTTTAAAGTGACTCTTAGGTTTTAAAACGAAAATTCTTATTCTTGAGTAACTC
TTTCCTGTAGGTCAGGTTGCTTTCTCAGGTATAGTATGAGGTCGCTCTTATTGACCACACCTCTACCGGC
AGATCCGCTAGGGATAACAGGGTAATATAGATCTGTTTAGCTTGCCTCGTCCCCGCTCGAGGGGGGGCCC
GGTACCAGCTTTTGTTCCCTTTAGTGAGGGTTAATTTCGAGCTTGGCGTAATCATGGTCATAGCTGTTTC
CTGTGTGAAATTGTTATCCGCTCACAATTCCACACAACATACGAGCCGGAAGCATAAAGTGTAAAGCCTG
GGGTGCCTAATGAGTGAGCTAACTCACATTAATTGCGTTGCGCTCACTGCCCGCTTTCCAGTCGGGAAAC
CTGTCGTGCCAGCTGCATTAATGAATCGGCCAACGCGCGGGGAGAGGCGGTTTGCGTATTGGGCGCTCTT
CCGCTTCCTCGCTCACTGACTCGCTGCGCTCGGTCGTTCGGCTGCGGCGAGCGGTATCAGCTCACTCAAA
GGCGGTAATACGGTTATCCACAGAATCAGGGGATAACGCAGGAAAGAACATGTGAGCAAAAGGCCAGCAA
AAGGCCAGGAACCGTAAAAAGGCCGCGTTGCTGGCGTTTTTCCATAGGCTCCGCCCCCCTGACGAGCATC
ACAAAAATCGACGCTCAAGTCAGAGGTGGCGAAACCCGACAGGACTATAAAGATACCAGGCGTTTCCCCC
TGGAAGCTCCCTCGTGCGCTCTCCTGTTCCGACCCTGCCGCTTACCGGATACCTGTCCGCCTTTCTCCCT
TCGGGAAGCGTGGCGCTTTCTCATAGCTCACGCTGTAGGTATCTCAGTTCGGTGTAGGTCGTTCGCTCCA
AGCTGGGCTGTGTGCACGAACCCCCCGTTCAGCCCGACCGCTGCGCCTTATCCGGTAACTATCGTCTTGA
GTCCAACCCGGTAAGACACGACTTATCGCCACTGGCAGCAGCCACTGGTAACAGGATTAGCAGAGCGAGG
TATGTAGGCGGTGCTACAGAGTTCTTGAAGTGGTGGCCTAACTACGGCTACACTAGAAGAACAGTATTTG
GTATCTGCGCTCTGCTGAAGCCAGTTACCTTCGGAAAAAGAGTTGGTAGCTCTTGATCCGGCAAACAAAC
CACCGCTGGTAGCGGTGGTTTTTTTGTTTGCAAGCAGCAGATTACGCGCAGAAAAAAAGGATCTCAAGAA
GATCCTTTGATCTTTTCTACGGGGTCTGACGCTCAGTGGAACGAAAACTCACGTTAAGGGATTTTGGTCA
TGAGATTATCAAAAAGGATCTTCACCTAGATCCTTTTAAATTAAAAATGAAGTTTTAAATCAATCTAAAG
TATATATGAGTAAACTTGGTCTGACAGTTACCAATGCTTAATCAGTGAGGCACCTATCTCAGCGATCTGT
CTATTTCGTTCATCCATAGTTGCCTGACTCCCCGTCGTGTAGATAACTACGATACGGGAGGGCTTACCAT
CTGGCCCCAGTGCTGCAATGATACCGCGAGACCCACGCTCACCGGCTCCAGATTTATCAGCAATAAACCA
GCCAGCCGGAAGGGCCGAGCGCAGAAGTGGTCCTGCAACTTTATCCGCCTCCATCCAGTCTATTAATTGT
TGCCGGGAAGCTAGAGTAAGTAGTTCGCCAGTTAATAGTTTGCGCAACGTTGTTGCCATTGCTACAGGCA
TCGTGGTGTCACGCTCGTCGTTTGGTATGGCTTCATTCAGCTCCGGTTCCCAACGATCAAGGCGAGTTAC
ATGATCCCCCATGTTGTGCAAAAAAGCGGTTAGCTCCTTCGGTCCTCCGATCGTTGTCAGAAGTAAGTTG
GCCGCAGTGTTATCACTCATGGTTATGGCAGCACTGCATAATTCTCTTACTGTCATGCCATCCGTAAGAT
GCTTTTCTGTGACTGGTGAGTACTCAACCAAGTCATTCTGAGAATAGTGTATGCGGCGACCGAGTTGCTC
TTGCCCGGCGTCAATACGGGATAATACCGCGCCACATAGCAGAACTTTAAAAGTGCTCATCATTGGAAAA
CGTTCTTCGGGGCGAAAACTCTCAAGGATCTTACCGCTGTTGAGATCCAGTTCGATGTAACCCACTCGTG
CACCCAACTGATCTTCAGCATCTTTTACTTTCACCAGCGTTTCTGGGTGAGCAAAAACAGGAAGGCAAAA
TGCCGCAAAAAAGGGAATAAGGGCGACACGGAAATGTTGAATACTCATACTCTTCCTTTTTCAATATTAT
TGAAGCATTTATCAGGGTTATTGTCTCATGAGCGGATACATATTTGAATGTATTTAGAAAAATAAACAAA
TAGGGGTTCCGCGCACATTTCCCCGAAAAGTGCCACCTGACGTCTAAGAAACCATTATTATCATGACATT
AACCTATAAAAATAGGCGTATCACGAGGCCCTTTCGTCTCGCG
Features (pLannotate 1.2.2; 23 found; start..end, strand, type, name):
    132..182     +  misc_feature   bom (fragment): basis of mobility region from pBR322
    181..297     +  CDS            NFS1 (fragment): NFS1_YEAST - Also known as SPL1 From Saccharomyces cerevisiae (strain ATCC 204508 / S288c) (Baker's yeast).
    659..1753    -  CDS            LEU2: 3-isopropylmalate dehydrogenase, required for leucine biosynthesis; S. cerevisiae LEU2; yeast auxotrophic marker
   1754..2161    -  promoter       LEU2 promoter: S. cerevisiae LEU2
   2301..2378    -  CDS            YO192_YEAST (fragment): Experimental evidence at protein level: Swiss-Prot protein existence level 1. From Saccharomyces cerevisiae (strain ATCC 204508 / S288c) (Baker's yeast).
   2409..2461    +  misc_feature   bom (fragment): basis of mobility region from pBR322
   2489..2917    -  rep_origin     f1 ori (sequence partly withheld): f1 bacteriophage origin of replication; arrow indicates direction of (+) strand synthesis
   2921..3078    -  CDS            lacZα (fragment): LacZα fragment of β-galactosidase; lacZ fragment
   3081..3099    +  promoter       T7 promoter: promoter for bacteriophage T7 RNA polymerase
   3131..3316    +  promoter       HIS3 promoter: S. cerevisiae HIS3
   3326..3345    +  CDS            SV40 NLS (fragment): nuclear localization signal of SV40 (simian virus 40) large T antigen
   4442..5158    +  CDS            yeGFP: yeast-enhanced green fluorescent protein codons optimized for translation in S. cerevisiae and C. albicans
   5179..5366    +  terminator     ADH1 terminator: S. cerevisiae ADH1; transcription terminator for the S. cerevisiae alcohol dehydrogenase 1 (ADH1) gene
   5423..5443    +  misc_feature   MCS (fragment): pBluescript multiple cloning site
   5455..5473    -  promoter       T3 promoter: promoter for bacteriophage T3 RNA polymerase
   5518..5534    -  protein_bind   lac operator: The lac repressor binds to the lac operator to inhibit transcription in E. coli. This inhibition can be relieved by adding lactose or isopropyl-β-D-thiogalactopyranoside (IPTG). lac repressor encoded by lacI
   5542..5572    -  promoter       lac promoter: promoter for the E. coli lac operon
   5587..5608    -  protein_bind   CAP binding site: CAP binding activates transcription in the presence of cAMP. E. coli catabolite activator protein
   5621..5713    -  CDS            lacI (fragment): lac repressor; lacI; The lac repressor binds to the lac operator to inhibit transcription in E. coli. This inhibition can be relieved by adding lactose or isopropyl-β-D-thiogalactopyranoside (IPTG).
   5896..6484    -  rep_origin     ori: high-copy-number ColE1/pMB1/pBR322/pUC origin of replication
   6655..7515    -  CDS            AmpR: β-lactamase; bla; confers resistance to ampicillin, carbenicillin, and related antibiotics
   7516..7620    -  promoter       AmpR promoter: bla
   7715..30      +  CDS            rop (fragment) (across the origin): Rop protein, which maintains plasmids at low copy number; rop
