[The description below was written by a language model from this plasmid's Addgene catalogue record and pLannotate feature annotations shown in this document.]
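Description:
pRS305-LEU2-pHIS3-SV40NLS-PfV-GS-GFPMUT3 is a yeast integrative expression vector of about 7.7 kb built on the pRS305 backbone. It has no annotated yeast replication origin or centromere, so stable maintenance in Saccharomyces cerevisiae depends on integration into the genome, with selection through the LEU2 auxotrophic marker (3-isopropylmalate dehydrogenase, driven by its own promoter). In E. coli it is propagated as a high-copy plasmid through the ColE1/pUC-type origin and selected by ampicillin resistance (AmpR). The backbone also carries an f1 phage origin and pBluescript-derived remnants: lacZα and MCS fragments, the lac promoter and operator, and flanking T7 and T3 promoters.

The expression cassette is driven by the S. cerevisiae HIS3 promoter and ends at the ADH1 terminator. It encodes an SV40 large T antigen nuclear localization signal at the N-terminus, followed by PfV from Pyrococcus furiosus, and then a C-terminal GFPmut3 tag, joined through a GS linker according to the construct name. The automated annotation does not label the PfV coding region, which presumably occupies the unannotated interval between the NLS and the fluorescent protein. It labels the GFP as yeGFP rather than GFPmut3. According to the record, the fusion forms 40 nm nuclear genetically encoded multimeric nanoparticles (nucGEMs): bright fluorescent particles of defined size that the NLS directs to the nucleus. The associated publication title indicates that nucGEMs are used as probes of the biophysical properties of the nucleoplasm in yeast cells.
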