Addgene plasmid #203657: pRS305-LEU2-pHIS3-SV40NLS-PfV-GS-GFPMUT3
Purpose: Yeast integrative vector for the expression of the GFPMUT3-tagged nuclear localizing 40nm nucGEMs under the HIS3 promoter.
Depositing lab: Liam Holt. Publication: nucGEMs probe the biophysical properties of the nucleoplasm. Shu T et al.. bioRxiv 2022 10.1101/2021.11.18.469159.
Backbone
  Vector backbone: pRS305
  Vector type: Yeast Expression
  Selectable markers: LEU2
Growth in bacteria
  Bacterial resistance: Ampicillin, 100 μg/mL
  Growth temperature: 37°C
  Growth strain: NEB Stable
  Copy number: High Copy
Gene/Insert
  Gene/Insert name: PfV
  Species: Pyrococcus furiosus
  Tag / fusion protein: GFPMUT3 (C terminal on insert)
  Cloning method: Gibson Cloning
Terms and licenses: Academic/Nonprofit Terms; Industry Terms: Not Available to Industry
Depositor comments: Please visit https://doi.org/10.1101/2021.11.18.469159 for bioRxiv preprint.
How to cite: pRS305-LEU2-pHIS3-SV40NLS-PfV-GS-GFPMUT3 was a gift from Liam Holt (Addgene plasmid # 203657 ; http://n2t.net/addgene:203657 ; RRID:Addgene_203657)
